>Addgene plasmid #176761 | pZac2.1-GfaABC1D-lck-jGCaMP8s | addgene full sequence | sequence record 349053 | Addgene NGS Result
AGGGCCTCCTCTTCATGCCCAGTGAATGACTCACCTTGGCACAGACACAATGTTCGGGGTGGGCACAGTG
CCTGCTTCCCGCCGCACCCCAGCCCCCCTCAAATGCCTTCCGAGAAGCCCATTGAGCAGGGGGCTTGCAT
TGCACCCCAGCCTGACAGCCTGGCATCTTGGGATAAAAGCAGCACAGCCCCCTAGGGGCTGCCCTTGCTG
TGTGGCGCCACCGGCGGTGGAGAACAAGGCTCTATTCAGCCTGTGCCCAGGAAAGGGGATCAGGGGATGC
CCAGGCATGGACAGTGGGTGGCAGGGGGGGAGAGGAGGGCTGTCTGCTTCCCAGAAGTCCAAGGACACAA
ATGGGTGAGGGGAGAGCTCTCCCCATAGCTGGGCTGCGGCCCAACCCCACCCCCTCAGGCTATGCCAGGG
GGTGTTGCCAGGGGCACCCGGGCATCGCCAGTCTAGCCCACTCCTTCATAAAGCCCTCGCATCCCAGGAG
CGAGCAGAGCCAGAGCAGGTTGGAGAGGAGACGCATCACCTCCGCTGCTCGCAAGCTTTATTGCGGTAGT
TTATCACAGTTAAATTGCTAACGCAGTCAGTGCTTCTGACACAACAGTCTCGAACTTAAGCTGCAGAAGT
TGGTCGTGAGGCACTGGGCAGGTAAGTATCAAGGTTACAAGACAGGTTTAAGGAGACCAATAGAAACTGG
GCTTGTCGAGACAGAGAAGACTCTTGCGTTTCTGATAGGCACCTATTGGTCTTACTGACATCCACTTTGC
CTTTCTCTCCACAGGTGTCCACTCCCAGTTCAATTACAGCTCTTAAGGCTAGAGTACTTAATACGACTCA
CTATAGGCTAGCCTCGAGAATTCACCATGGGCTGTGGCTGCAGCTCAAACCCTGAAGATGACTGGATGGA
GAACATTGACGTGTGTGAGAACTGCCATTATCCCCCGCCGAAGCTTCGAATGGATCCACCCGCCACCATG
CATCATCACCATCATCACACGCGTCGCAAGAAGACCTTCAAGGAGGTGGCCACCGCCGTGAAGATCATCG
CCATGCTGATGGGCCTGAAGATCAACGTCTATATCAAGGCCGACAAGCAGAAGAACGGCATCAAGGCGAA
CTTCCACATCCGCCACAACATCGAGGACGGCGGCGTGCAGCTCGCCTACCACTACCAGCAGAACACCCCC
ATCGGCGACGGCCCCGTGCTGCTGCCCGACAACCACTACCTGAGCGTGGAGTCCAAACTTTCGAAAGACC
CCAACGAGAAGCGCGATCACATGGTCCTGCTGGAGTTCGTGACCGCCGCCGGGATCACTCTCGGCATGGA
CGAGCTGTACAAGGGCGGTACCGGAGGGAGCATGGTGAGCAAGGGCGAGGAGCTGTTCACCGGGGTGGTG
CCCATCCTGGTCGAGCTGGACGGCGACGTAAACGGCCACAAGTTCAGCGTGTCCGGCGAGGGTGAGGGCG
ATGCCACCTACGGCAAGCTGACCCTGAAGTTCATCTGCACCACCGGCAAGCTGCCCGTGCCCTGGCCCAC
CCTCGTGACCACCCTGACCTACGGCGTGCAGTGCTTCAGCCGCTACCCCGACCACATGAAGCAGCACGAC
TTCTTCAAGTCCGCCATGCCCGAAGGCTACATCCAGGAGCGCACCATCTTCTTCAAGGACGACGGCAACT
ACAAGACCCGCGCCGAGGTGAAGTTCGAGGGCGACACCCTGGTGAACCGCATCGAGCTGAAGGGCATCGA
CTTCAAGGAGGACGGCAACATCCTGGGGCACAAGCTGGAGTACAACCTGCCGGACCAACTGACTGAAGAG
CAGATCGCAGAATACAAAGAGGCTTTCTCCCTATTTGACAAGGACGGGGATGGGACAATAACAACCAAGG
AGCTGGGGACGGTGATGCGGTCTCTCGGACACAACCCCACAGAAGCAGAGCTGCAGGACATGATCAATGA
AGTAGATGCCGACGGTGACGGCACAATCGACTTCCCTGAGTTCCTGACAATGATGGCAAGAAAAATGAAA
TACAGGGACACGGAAGAAGAAATTAGAGAAGCGTTCGGTGTGTTTGATAAGGATGGCAATGGCTACATCA
GTGCAGCAGAGCTTCGCCACGTGATGACAAACCTTGGAGAGAAGTTAACAGATGAAGAGGTTGATGAAAT
GATCAGGGAAGCAGACATCGATGGGGATGGTCAGGTAAACTACGAAGAGTTTGTACAAATGATGACAGCG
AAGTAAGCGGCCGCTTCGAGCAGACATGATAAGATACATTGATGAGTTTGGACAAACCACAACTAGAATG
CAGTGAAAAAAATGCTTTATTTGTGAAATTTGTGATGCTATTGCTTTATTTGTAACCATTATAAGCTGCA
ATAAACAAGTTAACAACAACAATTGCATTCATTTTATGTTTCAGGTTCAGGGGGAGATGTGGGAGGTTTT
TTAAAGCAAGTAAAACCTCTACAAATGTGGTAAAATCGATAAGGATCTTCCTAGAGCATGGCTACGTAGA
TAAGTAGCATGGCGGGTTAATCATTAACTACAAGGAACCCCTAGTGATGGAGTTGGCCACTCCCTCTCTG
CGCGCTCGCTCGCTCACTGAGGCCGGGCGACCAAAGGTCGCCCGACGCCCGGGCTTTGCCCGGGCGGCCT
CAGTGAGCGAGCGAGCGCGCAGCCTTAATTAACCTAATTCACTGGCCGTCGTTTTACAACGTCGTGACTG
GGAAAACCCTGGCGTTACCCAACTTAATCGCCTTGCAGCACATCCCCCTTTCGCCAGCTGGCGTAATAGC
GAAGAGGCCCGCACCGATCGCCCTTCCCAACAGTTGCGCAGCCTGAATGGCGAATGGG
[124 nt withheld, positions 2859-2982]
C
[91 nt withheld, positions 2984-3074]
A
[49 nt withheld, positions 3076-3124]
CCTTTGACGTTGGAGTCCACGTTCTTT
[37 nt withheld, positions 3152-3188]
ACCCTATCTCGGTCTATTCTTTTGATTTATAAGGGATTTTGCCGATTTCGGCCTATTGGTTAAAAAATGA
GCTGATTTAACAAAAATTTAACGCGAATTTTAACAAAATATTAACGCTTACAATTTAGGTGGCACTTTTC
GGGGAAATGTGCGCGGAACCCCTATTTGTTTATTTTTCTAAATACATTCAAATATGTATCCGCTCATGAG
ACAATAACCCTGATAAATGCTTCAATAATATTGAAAAAGGAAGAGTATGAGTATTCAACATTTCCGTGTC
GCCCTTATTCCCTTTTTTGCGGCATTTTGCCTTCCTGTTTTTGCTCACCCAGAAACGCTGGTGAAAGTAA
AAGATGCTGAAGATCAGTTGGGTGCACGAGTGGGTTACATCGAACTGGATCTCAACAGCGGTAAGATCCT
TGAGAGTTTTCGCCCCGAAGAACGTTTTCCAATGATGAGCACTTTTAAAGTTCTGCTATGTGGCGCGGTA
TTATCCCGTATTGACGCCGGGCAAGAGCAACTCGGTCGCCGCATACACTATTCTCAGAATGACTTGGTTG
AGTACTCACCAGTCACAGAAAAGCATCTTACGGATGGCATGACAGTAAGAGAATTATGCAGTGCTGCCAT
AACCATGAGTGATAACACTGCGGCCAACTTACTTCTGACAACGATCGGAGGACCGAAGGAGCTAACCGCT
TTTTTGCACAACATGGGGGATCATGTAACTCGCCTTGATCGTTGGGAACCGGAGCTGAATGAAGCCATAC
CAAACGACGAGCGTGACACCACGATGCCTGTAGCAATGGCAACAACGTTGCGCAAACTATTAACTGGCGA
ACTACTTACTCTAGCTTCCCGGCAACAATTAATAGACTGGATGGAGGCGGATAAAGTTGCAGGACCACTT
CTGCGCTCGGCCCTTCCGGCTGGCTGGTTTATTGCTGATAAATCTGGAGCCGGTGAGCGTGGGTCTCGCG
GTATCATTGCAGCACTGGGGCCAGATGGTAAGCCCTCCCGTATCGTAGTTATCTACACGACGGGGAGTCA
GGCAACTATGGATGAACGAAATAGACAGATCGCTGAGATAGGTGCCTCACTGATTAAGCATTGGTAACTG
TCAGACCAAGTTTACTCATATATACTTTAGATTGATTTAAAACTTCATTTTTAATTTAAAAGGATCTAGG
TGAAGATCCTTTTTGATAATCTCATGACCAAAATCCCTTAACGTGAGTTTTCGTTCCACTGAGCGTCAGA
CCCCGTAGAAAAGATCAAAGGATCTTCTTGAGATCCTTTTTTTCTGCGCGTAATCTGCTGCTTGCAAACA
AAAAAACCACCGCTACCAGCGGTGGTTTGTTTGCCGGATCAAGAGCTACCAACTCTTTTTCCGAAGGTAA
CTGGCTTCAGCAGAGCGCAGATACCAAATACTGTTCTTCTAGTGTAGCCGTAGTTAGGCCACCACTTCAA
GAACTCTGTAGCACCGCCTACATACCTCGCTCTGCTAATCCTGTTACCAGTGGCTGCTGCCAGTGGCGAT
AAGTCGTGTCTTACCGGGTTGGACTCAAGACGATAGTTACCGGATAAGGCGCAGCGGTCGGGCTGAACGG
GGGGTTCGTGCACACAGCCCAGCTTGGAGCGAACGACCTACACCGAACTGAGATACCTACAGCGTGAGCT
ATGAGAAAGCGCCACGCTTCCCGAAGGGAGAAAGGCGGACAGGTATCCGGTAAGCGGCAGGGTCGGAACA
GGAGAGCGCACGAGGGAGCTTCCAGGGGGAAACGCCTGGTATCTTTATAGTCCTGTCGGGTTTCGCCACC
TCTGACTTGAGCGTCGATTTTTGTGATGCTCGTCAGGGGGGCGGAGCCTATGGAAAAACGCCAGCAACGC
GGCCTTTTTACGGTTCCTGGCCTTTTGCTGGCCTTTTGCTCACATGTTCTTTCCTGCGTTATCCCCTGAT
TCTGTGGATAACCGTATTACCGCCTTTGAGTGAGCTGATACCGCTCGCCGCAGCCGAACGACCGAGCGCA
GCGAGTCAGTGAGCGAGGAAGCGGAAGAGCGCCCAATACGCAAACCGCCTCTCCCCGCGCGTTGGCCGAT
TCATTAATGCAGCTGGCACGACAGGTTTCCCGACTGGAAAGCGGGCAGTGAGCGCAACGCAATTAATGTG
AGTTAGCTCACTCATTAGGCACCCCAGGCTTTACACTTTATGCTTCCGGCTCGTATGTTGTGTGGAATTG
TGAGCGGATAACAATTTCACACAGGAAACAGCTATGACCATGATTACGCCAGATTTAATTAAGGCCTTAA
TTAGGCTGCGCGCTCGCTCGCTCACTGAGGCCGCCCGGGCAAAGCCCGGGCGTCGGGCGACCTTTGGTCG
CCCGGCCTCAGTGAGCGAGCGAGCGCGCAGAGAGGGAGTGGCCAACTCCATCACTAGGGGTTCCTTGTAG
TTAATGATTAACCCGCCATGCTACTTATCTACGTAGCCATGCTCTAGGAAGATCTAACATATCCTGGTGT
GGAGTAGGGGACGCTGCTCTGACAGAGGCTCGGGGGCCTGAGCTGGCTCTGTGAGCTGGGGAGGAGGCAG
ACAGCCAGGCCTTGTCTGCAAGCAGACCTGGCAGCATTGGGCTGGCCGCCCCCC
Features (pLannotate 1.2.2; 17 found; start..end, strand, type, name):
    652..784     +  intron         chimeric intron: chimera between introns from human β-globin and immunoglobulin heavy chain genes
    829..847     +  promoter       T7 promoter: promoter for bacteriophage T7 RNA polymerase
    867..944     +  CDS            LCK (fragment): LCK_HUMAN - Experimental evidence at protein level: Swiss-Prot protein existence level 1. Non-receptor tyrosine-protein kinase that plays an essential role in the selection and maturation of developing T-cells in the thymus and in the function of mature T-cells. Plays a key role in T- cell antigen receptor (TCR)-linked signal transduction pathways. Constitutively associated with the cytoplasmic portions of the CD4 and CD8 surface receptors. Association of the TCR with a peptide antigen- bound MHC complex facilitates the interaction of CD4 and CD8 with MHC class II and class I molecules, respec
   1074..2244    +  CDS            GCaMP6s (fragment): improved fluorescent protein-based calcium sensor (Chen et al., 2013)
   2270..2391    -  polyA_signal   SV40 poly(A) signal: SV40 polyadenylation signal
   2414..2482    -  CDS            large T antigen (fragment): large T antigen from SV40 (simian virus 40)
   2553..2683    +  repeat_region  AAV2 ITR (fragment): inverted terminal repeat of adeno-associated virus serotype 2 inverted
   2697..2854    +  CDS            lacZα (fragment): LacZα fragment of β-galactosidase; lacZ fragment
   2859..3287    +  rep_origin     f1 ori (sequence partly withheld): f1 bacteriophage origin of replication; arrow indicates direction of (+) strand synthesis
   3340..3444    +  promoter       AmpR promoter: bla
   3445..4305    +  CDS            AmpR: β-lactamase; bla; confers resistance to ampicillin, carbenicillin, and related antibiotics
   4476..5064    +  rep_origin     ori: high-copy-number ColE1/pMB1/pBR322/pUC origin of replication
   5247..5339    +  CDS            lacI (fragment): lac repressor; lacI; The lac repressor binds to the lac operator to inhibit transcription in E. coli. This inhibition can be relieved by adding lactose or isopropyl-β-D-thiogalactopyranoside (IPTG).
   5352..5373    +  protein_bind   CAP binding site: CAP binding activates transcription in the presence of cAMP. E. coli catabolite activator protein
   5388..5418    +  promoter       lac promoter: promoter for the E. coli lac operon
   5426..5442    +  protein_bind   lac operator: The lac repressor binds to the lac operator to inhibit transcription in E. coli. This inhibition can be relieved by adding lactose or isopropyl-β-D-thiogalactopyranoside (IPTG). lac repressor encoded by lacI
   5503..5633    -  repeat_region  AAV2 ITR (fragment): inverted terminal repeat of adeno-associated virus serotype 2 inverted
