[The description below was written by a language model from this plasmid's Addgene catalogue record and pLannotate feature annotations shown in this document.]
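Description:
pZac2.1-GfaABC1D-lck-jGCaMP8s is an AAV transfer (cis) plasmid built on the pZac2.1 backbone for mammalian expression of a membrane-tethered genetically encoded calcium indicator. It is maintained in E. coli through a high-copy ColE1/pUC-type origin and selected with ampicillin via the β-lactamase gene. The backbone also carries an f1 phage origin and remnants of a lac cloning region (lac promoter/operator, CAP site, lacZα and lacI fragments). Two AAV2 inverted terminal repeats flank the expression cassette. They define the segment that is replicated and packaged into AAV capsids when rep/cap and helper functions are supplied in trans. The listed recombination-deficient growth strain is consistent with the need to keep these repeats intact.

Between the ITRs, the catalogue states that expression is driven by the GfaABC1D promoter, a compact GFAP-derived promoter generally used to direct expression to astrocytes. The automated annotation does not label this element, but the unannotated stretch upstream of the chimeric β-globin/immunoglobulin intron is where it would be expected to sit. The intron is followed by a short T7 promoter and then the roughly 1.4 kb open reading frame. This begins with an N-terminal Lck fragment, whose acylation motif anchors the protein to the plasma membrane, fused to jGCaMP8s. The annotation tool labels the sensor as GCaMP6s by homology, whereas the record identifies it as the jGCaMP8 sensitive variant. An SV40 polyadenylation signal terminates the transcript. The construct is used to produce AAV for imaging near-membrane calcium signals, and the record notes that AAV1 and AAV9 viral preparations exist.
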