Addgene plasmid #176761: pZac2.1-GfaABC1D-lck-jGCaMP8s
Purpose: AAV-mediated expression of membrane bound GCaMP8s under the control of GfaABC1D promoter
Depositing lab: Loren Looger. Depositing organization: HHMI, Janelia Research Campus.
Backbone
  Vector backbone: pZac2.1
  Vector type: Mammalian Expression, AAV
Growth in bacteria
  Bacterial resistance: Ampicillin, 100 μg/mL
  Growth temperature: 37°C
  Growth strain: NEB Stable
  Copy number: High Copy
Gene/Insert
  Gene/Insert name: lck-jGCaMP8s
  Species: R. norvegicus (rat), G. gallus (chicken); A. victoria (jellyfish)
  Insert size (bp): 1380
  Promoter: GfaABC1D
  Cloning method: Gibson Cloning
Terms and licenses: Academic/Nonprofit Terms; Industry Terms: Not Available to Industry
How to cite: pZac2.1-GfaABC1D-lck-jGCaMP8s was a gift from Loren Looger (Addgene plasmid # 176761 ; http://n2t.net/addgene:176761 ; RRID:Addgene_176761) For viral preps, please replace (Addgene plasmid # 176761) in the above sentence with: (Addgene viral prep # 176761-AAV1) or (Addgene viral prep # 176761-AAV9)
